>Addgene plasmid #87523 | pTALEN-STAR-A | depositor full sequence | sequence record 170696 | Full Sequence
GACATTGATTATTGACTAGTTATTAATAGTAATCAATTACGGGGTCATTAGTTCATAGCCCATATATGGA
GTTCCGCGTTACATAACTTACGGTAAATGGCCCGCCTGGCTGACCGCCCAACGACCCCCGCCCATTGACG
TCAATAATGACGTATGTTCCCATAGTAACGCCAATAGGGACTTTCCATTGACGTCAATGGGTGGACTATT
TACGGTAAACTGCCCACTTGGCAGTACATCAAGTGTATCATATGCCAAGTACGCCCCCTATTGACGTCAA
TGACGGTAAATGGCCCGCCTGGCATTATGCCCAGTACATGACCTTATGGGACTTTCCTACTTGGCAGTAC
ATCTACGTATTAGTCATCGCTATTACCATGGGTCGAGGTGAGCCCCACGTTCTGCTTCACTCTCCCCATC
TCCCCCCCCTCCCCACCCCCAATTTTGTATTTATTTATTTTTTAATTATTTTGTGCAGCGATGGGGGCGG
GGGGGGGGGGGGCGCGCGCCAGGCGGGGCGGGGCGGGGCGAGGGGCGGGGCGGGGCGAGGCGGAGAGGTG
CGGCGGCAGCCAATCAGAGCGGCGCGCTCCGAAAGTTTCCTTTTATGGCGAGGCGGCGGCGGCGGCGGCC
CTATAAAAAGCGAAGCGCGCGGCGGGCGGGAGTCGCTGCGTTGCCTTCGCCCCGTGCCCCGCTCCGCGCC
GCCTCGCGCCGCCCGCCCCGGCTCTGACTGACCGCGTTACTCCCACAGGTGAGCGGGCGGGACGGCCCTT
CTCCTCCGGGCTGTAATTAGCGCTTGGTTTAATGACGGCTCGTTTCTTTTCTGTGGCTGCGTGAAAGCCT
TAAAGGGCTCCGGGAGGGCCCTTTGTGCGGGGGGGAGCGGCTCGGGGGGTGCGTGCGTGTGTGTGTGCGT
GGGGAGCGCCGCGTGCGGCCCGCGCTGCCCGGCGGCTGTGAGCGCTGCGGGCGCGGCGCGGGGCTTTGTG
CGCTCCGCGTGTGCGCGAGGGGAGCGCGGCCGGGGGCGGTGCCCCGCGGTGCGGGGGGGCTGCGAGGGGA
ACAAAGGCTGCGTGCGGGGTGTGTGCGTGGGGGGGTGAGCAGGGGGTGTGGGCGCGGCGGTCGGGCTGTA
ACCCCCCCCTGCACCCCCCTCCCCGAGTTGCTGAGCACGGCCCGGCTTCGGGTGCGGGGCTCCGTGCGGG
GCGTGGCGCGGGGCTCGCCGTGCCGGGCGGGGGGTGGCGGCAGGTGGGGGTGCCGGGCGGGGCGGGGCCG
CCTCGGGCCGGGGAGGGCTCGGGGGAGGGGCGCGGCGGCCCCGGAGCGCCGGCGGCTGTCGAGGCGCGGC
GAGCCGCAGCCATTGCCTTTTATGGTAATCGTGCGAGAGGGCGCAGGGACTTCCTTTGTCCCAAATCTGG
CGGAGCCGAAATCTGGGAGGCGCCGCCGCACCCCCTCTAGCGGGCGCGGGCGAAGCGGTGCGGCGCCGGC
AGGAAGGAAATGGGCGGGGAGGGCCTTCGTGCGTCGCCGCGCCGCCGTCCCCTTCTCCATCTCCAGCCTC
GGGGCTGCCGCAGGGGGACGGCTGCCTTCGGGGGGGACGGGGCAGGGCGGGGTTCGGCTTCTGGCGTGTG
ACCGGCGGCTCTAGAGCCTCTGCTAACCATGTTCATGCCTTCTTCTTTTTCCTACAGCTCCTGGGCAACG
TGCTGGTTGTTGTGCTGTCTCATCATTTTGGCAAAGAATTCCTCGAGGCCGCCACCATGGACTACAAAGA
CCATGACGGTGATTATAAAGATCATGACATCGATTACAAGGATGACGATGACAAGATGGCCCCCAAGAAG
AAGAGGAAGGTGGGCATTCACCGCGGGGTACCTATGGTGGACTTGAGGACACTCGGTTATTCGCAACAGC
AACAGGAGAAAATCAAGCCTAAGGTCAGGAGCACCGTCGCGCAACACCACGAGGCGCTTGTGGGGCATGG
CTTCACTCATGCGCATATTGTCGCGCTTTCACAGCACCCTGCGGCGCTTGGGACGGTGGCTGTCAAATAC
CAAGATATGATTGCGGCCCTGCCCGAAGCCACGCACGAGGCAATTGTAGGGGTCGGTAAACAGTGGTCGG
GAGCGCGAGCACTTGAGGCGCTGCTGACTGTGGCGGGTGAGCTTAGGGGGCCTCCGCTCCAGCTCGACAC
CGGGCAGCTGCTGAAGATCGCGAAGAGAGGGGGAGTAACAGCGGTAGAGGCAGTGCACGCCTGGCGCAAT
GCGCTCACCGGGGCCCCCTTGAACCTGCAGGATACGTTTATCAGTGATAAAGTGTCAAGCATGACAAAGT
TGCAGCCGAATACAGTGGTATCCTGCAGGTGCTCTGTCAGGACCACGGGCTTACGCCACAACAGGTGGTG
GCGATTGCATCTAACATTGGCGGACGCCCTGCCTTGGTGTCCATCGTAGCCCAATTGTCCAGGCCCGATC
CCGCGTTGGCTGCGTTAACGAATGACCATCTGGTGGCGTTGGCATGTCTTGGTGGACGACCCGCGCTCGA
TGCAGTCAAAAAGGGTCTGCCTCATGCTCCCGCATTGATCAAAAGAACCAACCGGCGGATTCCCGAGAGA
ACTTCCCATCGAGTCGCGGGATCCCAACTAGTCAAAAGTGAACTGGAGGAGAAGAAATCTGAACTTCGTC
ATAAATTGAAATATGTGCCTCATGAATATATTGAATTAATTGAAATTGCCAGAAATTCCACTCAGGATAG
AATTCTTGAAATGAAGGTAATGGAATTTTTTATGAAAGTTTATGGATATAGAGGTAAACATTTGGGTGGA
TCAAGGAAACCGGACGGAGCAATTTATACTGTCGGATCTCCTATTGATTACGGTGTGATCGTGGACACTA
AAGCTTATAGCGGAGGTTATAATCTGCCAATTGGCCAAGCAGATGAAATGCAACGATATGTCGAAGAAAA
TCAAACACGAAACAAACATATCAACCCTAATGAATGGTGGAAAGTCTATCCATCTTCTGTAACGGAATTT
AAGTTTTTATTTGTGAGTGGTCACTTTAAAGGAAACTACAAAGCTCAGCTTACACGATTAAATCATATCA
CTAATTGTAATGGAGCTGTTCTTAGTGTAGAAGAGCTTTTAATTGGTGGAGAAATGATTAAAGCCGGCAC
ATTAACCTTAGAGGAAGTCAGACGGAAATTTAATAACGGCGAGATAAACTTTAGATCTTAAGAGATCGAC
GGTATCGAGCGGCCGCTCGATAAGCTTGATATCGAATTCCGCCCCTCTCCCTCCCCCCCCCCTAACGTTA
CTGGCCGAAGCCGCTTGGAATAAGGCCGGTGTGCGTTTGTCTATATGTTATTTTCCACCATATTGCCGTC
TTTTGGCAATGTGAGGGCCCGGAAACCTGGCCCTGTCTTCTTGACGAGCATTCCTAGGGGTCTTTCCCCT
CTCGCCAAAGGAATGCAAGGTCTGTTGAATGTCGTGAAGGAAGCAGTTCCTCTGGAAGCTTCTTGAAGAC
AAACAACGTCTGTAGCGACCCTTTGCAGGCAGCGGAACCCCCCACCTGGCGACAGGTGCCTCTGCGGCCA
AAAGCCACGTGTATAAGATACACCTGCAAAGGCGGCACAACCCCAGTGCCACGTTGTGAGTTGGATAGTT
GTGGAAAGAGTCAAATGGCTCTCCTCAAGCGTATTCAACAAGGGGCTGAAGGATGCCCAGAAGGTACCCC
ATTGTATGGGATCTGATCTGGGGCCTCGGTGCACATGCTTTACATGTGTTTAGTCGAGGTTAAAAAACGT
CTAGGCCCCCCGAACCACGGGGACGTGGTTTTCCTTTGAAAAACACGATGATAATATGGCCACAACCATG
ACCGAGTACAAGCCCACGGTGCGCCTCGCCACCCGCGACGACGTCCCCCGGGCCGTACGCACCCTCGCCG
CCGCGTTCGCCGACTACCCCGCCACGCGCCACACCGTCGATCCGGACCGCCACATCGAGCGGGTCACCGA
GCTGCAAGAACTCTTCCTCACGCGCGTCGGGCTCGACATCGGCAAGGTGTGGGTCGCGGACGACGGCGCC
GCGGTGGCGGTCTGGACCACGCCGGAGAGCGTCGAAGCGGGGGCGGTGTTCGCCGAGATCGGCCCGCGCA
TGGCCGAGTTGAGCGGTTCCCGGCTGGCCGCGCAGCAACAGATGGAAGGCCTCCTGGCGCCGCACCGGCC
CAAGGAGCCCGCGTGGTTCCTGGCCACCGTCGGCGTCTCGCCCGACCACCAGGGCAAGGGTCTGGGCAGC
GCCGTCGTGCTCCCCGGAGTGGAGGCGGCCGAGCGCGCCGGGGTGCCCGCCTTCCTGGAGACCTCCGCGC
CCCGCAACCTCCCCTTCTACGAGCGGCTCGGCTTCACCGTCACCGCCGACGTCGAGGTGCCCGAAGGACC
GCGCACCTGGTGCATGACCCGCAAGCCCGGTGCCTGACGCCCGCCCCACGACCCGCAGCGCCCGACCGAA
AGGAGCGCACGACCCCATGCATCGATGATCTAGAGCTCGCTGATCAGCCTCGACTGTGCCTTCTAGTTGC
CAGCCATCTGTTGTTTGCCCCTCCCCCGTGCCTTCCTTGACCCTGGAAGGTGCCACTCCCACTGTCCTTT
CCTAATAAAATGAGGAAATTGCATCGCATTGTCTGAGTAGGTGTCATTCTATTCTGGGGGGTGGGGTGGG
GCAGGACAGCAAGGGGGAGGATTGGGAAGACAATAGCAGGCATGCTGGGGATGCGGTGGGCTCTATGGCT
TCTGAGGCGGAAAGAACCTGCAGCCCAAGCTTGGCGTAATCATGGTCATAGCTGTTTCCTGTGTGAAATT
GTTATCCGCTCACAATTCCACACAACATACGAGCCGGAAGCATAAAGTGTAAAGCCTGGGGTGCCTAATG
AGTGAGCTAACTCACATTAATTGCGTTGCGCTCACTGCCCGCTTTCCAGTCGGGAAACCTGTCGTGCCAG
CGGATCCGCATCTCAATTAGTCAGCAACCATAGTCCCGCCCCTAACTCCGCCCATCCCGCCCCTAACTCC
GCCCAGTTCCGCCCATTCTCCGCCCCATGGCTGACTAATTTTTTTTATTTATGCAGAGGCCGAGGCCGCC
TCGGCCTCTGAGCTATTCCAGAAGTAGTGAGGAGGCTTTTTTGGAGGCCTAGGCTTTTGCAAAAAGCTAA
CTTGTTTATTGCAGCTTATAATGGTTACAAATAAAGCAATAGCATCACAAATTTCACAAATAAAGCATTT
TTTTCACTGCATTCTAGTTGTGGTTTGTCCAAACTCATCAATGTATCTTATCATGTCTGGATCCGCTGCA
TTAATGAATCGGCCAACGCGCGGGGAGAGGCGGTTTGCGTATTGGGCGCTCTTCCGCTTCCTCGCTCACT
GACTCGCTGCGCTCGGTCGTTCGGCTGCGGCGAGCGGTATCAGCTCACTCAAAGGCGGTAATACGGTTAT
CCACAGAATCAGGGGATAACGCAGGAAAGAACATGTGAGCAAAAGGCCAGCAAAAGGCCAGGAACCGTAA
AAAGGCCGCGTTGCTGGCGTTTTTCCATAGGCTCCGCCCCCCTGACGAGCATCACAAAAATCGACGCTCA
AGTCAGAGGTGGCGAAACCCGACAGGACTATAAAGATACCAGGCGTTTCCCCCTGGAAGCTCCCTCGTGC
GCTCTCCTGTTCCGACCCTGCCGCTTACCGCATACCTGTCCGCCTTTCTCCCTTCGGGAAGCGTGGCGCT
TTCTCAATGCTCACGCTGTAGGTATCTCAGTTCGGTGTAGGTCGTTCGCTCCAAGCTGGGCTGTGTGCAC
GAACCCCCCGTTCAGCCCGACCGCTGCGCCTTATCCGGTAACTATCGTCTTGAGTCCAACCCGGTAAGAC
ACGACTTATCGCCACTGGCAGCAGCCACTGGTAACAGGATTAGCAGAGCGAGGTATGTAGGCGGTGCTAC
AGAGTTCTTGAAGTGGTGGCCTAACTACGGCTACACTAGAAGGACAGTATTTGGTATCTGCGCTCTGCTG
AAGCCAGTTACCTTCGGAAAAAGAGTTGGTAGCTCTTGATCCGGCAAACAAACCACCGCTGGTAGCGGTG
GTTTTTTTGTTTGCAAGCAGCAGATTACGCGCAGAAAAAAAGGATCTCAAGAAGATCCTTTGATCTTTTC
TACGGGGTCTGACGCTCAGTGGAACGAAAACTCACGTTAAGGGATTTTGGTCATGAGATTATCAAAAAGG
ATCTTCACCTAGATCCTTTTAAATTAAAAATGAAGTTTTAAATCAATCTAAAGTATATATGAGTAAACTT
GGTCTGACAGTTACCAATGCTTAATCAGTGAGGCACCTATCTCAGCGATCTGTCTATTTCGTTCATCCAT
AGTTGCCTGACTCCCCGTCGTGTAGATAACTACGATACGGGAGGGCTTACCATCTGGCCCCAGTGCTGCA
ATGATACCGCGAGACCCACGCTCACCGGCTCCAGATTTATCAGCAATAAACCAGCCAGCCGGAAGGGCCG
AGCGCAGAAGTGGTCCTGCAACTTTATCCGCCTCCATCCAGTCTATTAATTGTTGCCGGGAAGCTAGAGT
AAGTAGTTCGCCAGTTAATAGTTTGCGCAACGTTGTTGCCATTGCTACAGGCATCGTGGTGTCACGCTCG
TCGTTTGGTATGGCTTCATTCAGCTCCGGTTCCCAACGATCAAGGCGAGTTACATGATCCCCCATGTTGT
GCAAAAAAGCGGTTAGCTCCTTCGGTCCTCCGATCGTTGTCAGAAGTAAGTTGGCCGCAGTGTTATCACT
CATGGTTATGGCAGCACTGCATAATTCTCTTACTGTCATGCCATCCGTAAGATGCTTTTCTGTGACTGGT
GAGTACTCAACCAAGTCATTCTGAGAATAGTGTATGCGGCGACCGAGTTGCTCTTGCCCGGCGTCAATAC
GGGATAATACCGCGCCACATAGCAGAACTTTAAAAGTGCTCATCATTGGAAAACGTTCTTCGGGGCGAAA
ACTCTCAAGGATCTTACCGCTGTTGAGATCCAGTTCGATGTAACCCACTCGTGCACCCAACTGATCTTCA
GCATCTTTTACTTTCACCAGCGTTTCTGGGTGAGCAAAAACAGGAAGGCAAAATGCCGCAAAAAAGGGAA
TAAGGGCGACACGGAAATGTTGAATACTCATACTCTTCCTTTTTCAATGACCGCTTTGGAAAAACAAAGA
CTGTATTTCCTGGAAATTAATGTTTATTCAATAAACTGTGTATTCAGCTATATCACATAGTGGTGAGGCT
GAAATGAGGCGGGAAGAGGCGGTTGGGGCTTAATTATATCAATTTGGGTGGCCCCACAGCGCCTCCAAGG
CGCCAGTCCTGTTTTGACAAGTTGCCTCTGGAAGCCTCTACAATGCCTCTCTTCTTTTTCTCCAGAGTAA
GCGGAGGCCAGGGGCCCCCGGCCTCTGCTTAATACTAAAAAAAACAGCTGTTGTCATAGTAATGATTGGG
TGGAAACATTCCAGGCCTGGGTGGAGAGGCTTTTTGCTTCCTCTTGCAAAACCACACTGACATTCCAGGC
CTGGGTGGAGAGGCTTTTTGCTTCCTCTTGCAAAACCACACTGCCCTCTGGAGGGCAGTTGCCTAGCAAC
TAACTAAAAGAGGATGTCGCACGGCCAGCTGCGGTCAGTTAGTCACTTCCTGCTTAACTGACTTGACATT
TTCTATTTTAAGAGTCGGGAGGAAAATTACTGTGTTGGAGGCCCTCCGCCATCTTCTGAAGCTGAATCGA
ATTAACTTGTTTATTGCAGCTTATAATGGTTACAAATAAAGCAATAGCATCACAAATTTCACAAATAAAG
CATTTTTTTCACTGCATTCTAGTTGTGGTTTGTCCAAACTCATCAATGTATCTTATCATGTCTGGATCTG
ATATCATCGTC
Features (pLannotate 1.2.2; 25 found; start..end, strand, type, name):
      1..380     +  enhancer       CMV enhancer: human cytomegalovirus immediate early enhancer
    383..658     +  promoter       chicken β-actin promoter: No description available
    659..1667    +  intron         chimeric intron: chimera between introns from chicken β-actin and rabbit β-globin
   1740..1805    +  CDS            3xFLAG: three tandem FLAG® epitope tags, followed by an enterokinase cleavage site
   1857..2267    +  CDS            avrXa10 (fragment): AVX10_XANOO - Experimental evidence at protein level: Swiss-Prot protein existence level 1. Avirulence protein. Induces the hypersensitive response (HR)in rice plants carrying the resistance gene Xa10. Activity depends on the presence of the core repeat domains; replacement with repeat domains from other proteins (AvrBs3 of X.euvesicatoria (AC P14727) or AvrXa7 of this organism) does not elicit the HR. Probably acts as a transcription factor in its host plant (rice) to induce plant resistance or disease. From Xanthomonas oryzae pv. oryzae.
   2301..2327    +  CDS            TetR (fragment): tetracycline resistance regulatory protein; tetR
   2420..2626    +  CDS            avrBs3 (fragment): AVRB3_XANEU - Experimental evidence at protein level: Swiss-Prot protein existence level 1. Avirulence protein. Acts as a transcription factor in C.annuum plants. In susceptible plants lacking the Bs3 resistance gene induces expression of a number of genes, including genes homologous to a family of auxin-induced genes, alpha-expansin genes, pectate lyase, anthocyanidin glucoside rhamnosyl transferase and at least one transcription factor, UPA20. Their expression leads to plant hypertrophy in mesophyll cells, probably mainly mediated by UPA20 (PubMed:17962565). In resistant plants induces the h
   2615..3202    +  CDS            FokI cleavage domain: nonspecific DNA cleavage domain of the FokI endonuclease (Li et al., 1992) must dimerize to be catalytically active
   3237..3260    -  misc_feature   MCS (fragment): pBluescript multiple cloning site
   3262..3834    +  misc_feature   IRES: internal ribosome entry site (IRES) of the encephalomyocarditis virus (EMCV)
   3848..4447    +  CDS            PuroR: puromycin N-acetyltransferase; pac from Streptomyces alboniger; confers resistance to puromycin
   4534..4758    +  polyA_signal   bGH poly(A) signal: bovine growth hormone polyadenylation signal
   4762..4778    +  promoter       SV40 promoter (fragment): SV40 enhancer and early promoter
   4829..4845    -  protein_bind   lac operator: The lac repressor binds to the lac operator to inhibit transcription in E. coli. This inhibition can be relieved by adding lactose or isopropyl-β-D-thiogalactopyranoside (IPTG). lac repressor encoded by lacI
   4853..4883    -  promoter       lac promoter: promoter for the E. coli lac operon
   4898..4919    -  protein_bind   CAP binding site: CAP binding activates transcription in the presence of cAMP. E. coli catabolite activator protein
   4932..4971    -  CDS            lacI (fragment): lac repressor; lacI; The lac repressor binds to the lac operator to inhibit transcription in E. coli. This inhibition can be relieved by adding lactose or isopropyl-β-D-thiogalactopyranoside (IPTG).
   4978..5000    +  promoter       SV40 promoter (fragment): SV40 enhancer and early promoter
   5024..5159    +  rep_origin     SV40 ori: SV40 origin of replication
   5179..5313    +  polyA_signal   SV40 poly(A) signal: SV40 polyadenylation signal
   5315..5369    -  CDS            lacI (fragment): lac repressor; lacI; The lac repressor binds to the lac operator to inhibit transcription in E. coli. This inhibition can be relieved by adding lactose or isopropyl-β-D-thiogalactopyranoside (IPTG).
   5552..6140    -  rep_origin     ori: high-copy-number ColE1/pMB1/pBR322/pUC origin of replication
   6311..7171    -  CDS            AmpR: β-lactamase; bla; confers resistance to ampicillin, carbenicillin, and related antibiotics
   7172..7188    -  promoter       AmpR promoter (fragment): bla
   7774..7908    +  polyA_signal   SV40 poly(A) signal: SV40 polyadenylation signal
