[The description below was written by a language model from this plasmid's Addgene catalogue record and pLannotate feature annotations shown in this document.]
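Description:
pTALEN-STAR-A is an empty mammalian expression backbone that serves as a destination vector for building TALENs, derived from pCAG-GFP-IRES-puro. It is propagated in E. coli as a high-copy plasmid through a ColE1/pUC-type origin and selected with ampicillin via the β-lactamase gene. Puromycin is the selectable marker in mammalian cells. An SV40 origin of replication is also annotated, along with small remnants of lac regulatory sequence, SV40 promoter fragments and additional SV40 polyadenylation signals that appear to be backbone carry-over.

The expression unit is driven by the composite CAG promoter, made up of the CMV enhancer, the chicken β-actin promoter and a chimeric β-actin/β-globin intron. Downstream lies an open reading frame scaffold beginning with a 3xFLAG epitope tag, followed by a TAL effector N-terminal segment (annotated by homology to AvrXa10), a short gap, a TAL effector C-terminal segment (annotated by homology to AvrBs3), and the FokI cleavage domain, which must dimerise to cut DNA. No repeat array is present, consistent with the catalogue listing no insert. The region between the two TALE flanks is presumably where a user-assembled array of DNA-binding repeats is inserted, although the record does not describe the cloning site itself. A very short TetR match falls in this gap and is likely a spurious or stuffer-derived annotation.

After FokI, an EMCV IRES links puromycin N-acetyltransferase to the same transcript, which ends at a bGH polyadenylation signal, so puromycin selection enriches for cells expressing the nuclease. Because FokI acts as a dimer, a finished TALEN from this vector would be used together with a partner targeting the adjacent half-site for genome editing. The associated publication concerns TAL effector assembly by isothermal assembly.
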