Addgene plasmid #87523: pTALEN-STAR-A
Purpose: (Empty Backbone) Destination vector for TALEN construction
Depositing lab: Steve Pollard. Depositing organization: University of Edinburgh. Publication: STAR: a simple TAL effector assembly reaction using isothermal assembly. Gogolok S, Garcia-Diaz C, Pollard SM. Sci Rep. 2016 Sep 12;6:33209. doi: 10.1038/srep33209. PubMed 27615025.
Backbone
  Vector backbone: pCAG-GFP-IRES-puro
  Vector type: TALEN, Synthetic Biology
  Selectable markers: Puromycin
Growth in bacteria
  Bacterial resistance: Ampicillin, 100 μg/mL
  Growth temperature: 37°C
  Growth strain: DH5alpha
  Copy number: High Copy
Gene/Insert
  Gene/Insert name: None
Terms and licenses: Academic/Nonprofit Terms; Industry Terms: Not Available to Industry
How to cite: pTALEN-STAR-A was a gift from Steve Pollard (Addgene plasmid # 87523 ; http://n2t.net/addgene:87523 ; RRID:Addgene_87523)
