>Addgene plasmid #87523 | pTALEN-STAR-A | depositor partial sequence | sequence record 170697 | Functional TALEN domains incl. DBD insertion site
ATGGACTACAAAGACCATGACGGTGATTATAAAGATCATGACATCGATTACAAGGATGACGATGACAAGA
TGGCCCCCAAGAAGAAGAGGAAGGTGGGCATTCACCGCGGGGTACCTATGGTGGACTTGAGGACACTCGG
TTATTCGCAACAGCAACAGGAGAAAATCAAGCCTAAGGTCAGGAGCACCGTCGCGCAACACCACGAGGCG
CTTGTGGGGCATGGCTTCACTCATGCGCATATTGTCGCGCTTTCACAGCACCCTGCGGCGCTTGGGACGG
TGGCTGTCAAATACCAAGATATGATTGCGGCCCTGCCCGAAGCCACGCACGAGGCAATTGTAGGGGTCGG
TAAACAGTGGTCGGGAGCGCGAGCACTTGAGGCGCTGCTGACTGTGGCGGGTGAGCTTAGGGGGCCTCCG
CTCCAGCTCGACACCGGGCAGCTGCTGAAGATCGCGAAGAGAGGGGGAGTAACAGCGGTAGAGGCAGTGC
ACGCCTGGCGCAATGCGCTCACCGGGGCCCCCTTGAACCTGCAGGATACGTTTATCAGTGATAAAGTGTC
AAGCATGACAAAGTTGCAGCCGAATACAGTGGTATCCTGCAGGTGCTCTGTCAGGACCACGGGCTTACGC
CACAACAGGTGGTGGCGATTGCATCTAACATTGGCGGACGCCCTGCCTTGGTGTCCATCGTAGCCCAATT
GTCCAGGCCCGATCCCGCGTTGGCTGCGTTAACGAATGACCATCTGGTGGCGTTGGCATGTCTTGGTGGA
CGACCCGCGCTCGATGCAGTCAAAAAGGGTCTGCCTCATGCTCCCGCATTGATCAAAAGAACCAACCGGC
GGATTCCCGAGAGAACTTCCCATCGAGTCGCGGGATCCCAACTAGTCAAAAGTGAACTGGAGGAGAAGAA
ATCTGAACTTCGTCATAAATTGAAATATGTGCCTCATGAATATATTGAATTAATTGAAATTGCCAGAAAT
TCCACTCAGGATAGAATTCTTGAAATGAAGGTAATGGAATTTTTTATGAAAGTTTATGGATATAGAGGTA
AACATTTGGGTGGATCAAGGAAACCGGACGGAGCAATTTATACTGTCGGATCTCCTATTGATTACGGTGT
GATCGTGGACACTAAAGCTTATAGCGGAGGTTATAATCTGCCAATTGGCCAAGCAGATGAAATGCAACGA
TATGTCGAAGAAAATCAAACACGAAACAAACATATCAACCCTAATGAATGGTGGAAAGTCTATCCATCTT
CTGTAACGGAATTTAAGTTTTTATTTGTGAGTGGTCACTTTAAAGGAAACTACAAAGCTCAGCTTACACG
ATTAAATCATATCACTAATTGTAATGGAGCTGTTCTTAGTGTAGAAGAGCTTTTAATTGGTGGAGAAATG
ATTAAAGCCGGCACATTAACCTTAGAGGAAGTCAGACGGAAATTTAATAACGGCGAGATAAACTTTAGAT
CTTAA
