>Addgene plasmid #87523 | pTALEN-STAR-A | depositor partial sequence | sequence record 170698 | half repeat encoding NI
CTTACGCCACAACAGGTGGTGGCGATTGCATCTAACATTGGCGGACGCCCTGCCTTGGTG
