>Addgene plasmid #87523 | pTALEN-STAR-A | addgene partial sequence | sequence record 174762 | Addgene Partial NGS Result
GGCTCGGGGGAGGGGCGCGGCGGCCCCCGGAGCGCCGGCGGCTGTCGAGGCGCGGCGAGCCGCAGCCATT
GCCTTTTATGGTAATCGTGCGAGAGGGCGCAGGGACTTCCTTTGTCCCAAATCTGTGCGGAGCCGAAATC
TGGGAGGCGCCGCCGCACCCCCTCTAGCGGGCGCGGGGCGAAGCGGTGCGGCGCCGGCAGGAAGGAAATG
GGCGGGGAGGGCCTTCGTGCGTCGCCGCGCCGCCGTCCCCTTCTCCCTCTCCAGCCTCGGGGCTGTCCGC
GGGGGGACGGCTGCCTTCGGGGGGGACGGGGCAGGGCGGGGTTCGGCTTCTGGCGTGTGACCGGCGGCTC
TAGAGCCTCTGCTAACCATGTTCATGCCTTCTTCTTTTTCCTACAGCTCCTGGGCAACGTGCTGGTTATT
GTGCTGTCTCATCATTTTGGCAAAGAATTCCTCGAGGCCGCCACCATGGACTACAAAGACCATGACGGTG
ATTATAAAGATCATGACATCGATTACAAGGATGACGATGACAAGATGGCCCCCAAGAAGAAGAGGAAGGT
GGGCATTCACCGCGGGGTACCTATGGTGGACTTGAGGACACTCGGTTATTCGCAACAGCAACAGGAGAAA
ATCAAGCCTAAGGTCAGGAGCACCGTCGCGCAACACCACGAGGCGCTTGTGGGGCATGGCTTCACTCATG
CGCATATTGTCGCGCTTTCACAGCACCCTGCGGCGCTTGGGACGGTGGCTGTCAAATACCAAGATATGAT
TGCGGCCCTGCCCGAAGCCACGCACGAGGCAATTGTAGGGGTCGGTAAACAGTGGTCGGGAGCGCGAGCA
CTTGAGGCGCTGCTGACTGTGGCGGGTGAGCTTAGGGGGCCTCCGCTCCAGCTCGACACCGGGCAGCTGC
TGAAGATCGCGAAGAGAGGGGGAGTAACAGCGGTAGAGGCAGTGCACGCCTGGCGCAATGCGCTCACCGG
GGCCCCCTTGAACCTGCAGGATACGTTTATCAGTGATAAAGTGTCAAGCATGACAAAGTTGCAGCCGAAT
ACAGTGGTATCCTGCAGGTGCTCTGTCAGGACCACGGGCTTACGCCACAACAGGTGGTGGCGATTGCATC
TAACATTGGCGGACGCCCTGCCTTGGTGTCCATCGTAGCCCAATTGTCCAGGCCCGATCCCGCGTTGGCT
GCGTTAACGAATGACCATCTGGTGGCGTTGGCATGTCTTGGTGGACGACCCGCGCTCGATGCAGTCAAAA
AGGGTCTGCCTCATGCTCCCGCATTGATCAAAAGAACCAACCGGCGGATTCCCGAGAGAACTTCCCATCG
AGTCGCGGGATCCCAACTAGTCAAAAGTGAACTGGAGGAGAAGAAATCTGAACTTCGTCATAAATTGAAA
TATGTGCCTCATGAATATATTGAATTAATTGAAATTGCCAGAAATTCCACTCAGGATAGAATTCTTGAAA
TGAAGGTAATGGAATTTTTTATGAAAGTTTATGGATATAGAGGTAAACATTTGGGTGGATCAAGGAAACC
GGACGGAGCAATTTATACTGTCGGATCTCCTATTGATTACGGTGTGATCGTGGACACTAAAGCTTATAGC
GGAGGTTATAATCTGCCAATTGGCCAAGCAGATGAAATGCAACGATATGTCGAAGAAAATCAAACACGAA
ACAAACATATCAACCCTAATGAATGGTGGAAAGTCTATCCATCTTCTGTAACGGAATTTAAGTTTTTATT
TGTGAGTGGTCACTTTAAAGGAAACTACAAAGCTCAGCTTACACGATTAAATCATATCACTAATTGTAAT
GGAGCTGTTCTTAGTGTAGAAGAGCTTTTAATTGGTGGAGAAATGATTAAAGCCGGCACATTAACCTTAG
AGGAAGTCAGACGGAAATTTAATAACGGCGAGATAAACTTTAGATCTTAAGAGATCGACGGTATCGAGCG
GCCGCTCGATAAGCTTGATATCGAATTCCGCCCCCCCCCCCCCCCCCTAACGTTACTGGCCGAAGCCGCT
TGGAATAAGGCCGGTGTGCGTTTGTCTATATGTTATTTTCCACCATATTGCCGTCTTTTGGCAATGTGAG
GGCCCGGAAACCTGGCCCTGTCTTCTTGACGAGCATTCCTAGGGGTCTTTCCCCTCTCGCCAAAGGAATG
CAAGGTCTGTTGAATGTCGTGAAGGAAGCAGTTCCTCTGGAAGCTTCTTGAAGACAAACAACGTCTGTAG
CGACCCTTTGCAGGCAGCGGAACCCCCCACCTGGCGACAGGTGCCTCTGCGGCCAAAAGCCACGTGTATA
AGATACACCTGCAAAGGCGGCACAACCCCAGTGCCACGTTGTGAGTTGGATAGTTGTGGAAAGAGTCAAA
TGGCTCTCCTCAAGCGTATTCAACAAGGGGCTGAAGGATGCCCAGAAGGTACCCCATTGTATGGGATCTG
ATCTGGGGCCTCGGTGCACATGCTTTACATGTGTTTAGTCGAGGTTAAAAAAACGTCTAGGCCCCCCGAA
CCACGGGGACGTGGTTTTCCTTTGAAAAACACGATGATAATATGGCCACAACCATGACCGAGTACAAGCC
CACGGTGCGCCTCGCCACCCGCGACGACGTCCCCAGGGCCGTACGCACCCTCGCCGCCGCGTTCGCCGAC
TACCCCGCCACGCGCCACACCGTCGATCCGGACCGCCACATCGAGCGGGTCACCGAGCTGCAAGAACTCT
TCCTCACGCGCGTCGGGCTCGACATCGGCAAGGTGTGGGTCGCGGACGACGGCGCCGCGGTGGCGGTCTG
GACCACGCCGGAGAGCGTCGAAGCGGGGGCGGTGTTCGCCGAGATCGGCCCGCGCATGGCCGAGTTGAGC
GGTTCCCGGCTGGCCGCGCAGCAACAGATGGAAGGCCTCCTGGCGCCGCACCGGCCCAAGGAGCCCGCGT
GGTTCCTGGCCACCGTCGGCGTCTCGCCCGACCACCAGGGCAAGGGTCTGGGCAGCGCCGTCGTGCTCCC
CGGAGTGGAGGCGGCCGAGCGCGCCGGGGTGCCCGCCTTCCTGGAGACCTCCGCGCCCCGCAACCTCCCC
TTCTACGAGCGGCTCGGCTTCACCGTCACCGCCGACGTCGAGGTGCCCGAAGGACCGCGCACCTGGTGCA
TGACCCGCAAGCCCGGTGCCTGACGCCCGCCCCACGACCCGCAGCGCCCGACCGAAAGGAGCGCACGACC
CCATGCATCGATGATCTAGAGCTCGCTGATCAGCCTCGACTGTGCCTTCTAGTTGCCAGCCATCTGTTGT
TTGCCCCTCCCCCGTGCCTTCCTTGACCCTGGAAGGTGCCACTCCCACTGTCCTTTCCTAATAAAATGAG
GAAATTGCATCGCATTGTCTGAGTAGGTGTCATTCTATTCTGGGGGGTGGGGTGGGGCAGGACAGCAAGG
GGGAGGATTGGGAAGACAATAGCAGGCATGCTGGGGATGCGGTGGGCTCTATGGCTTCTGAGGCGGAAAG
AACCTGCAGCCCAAGCTTGGCGTAATCATGGTCATAGCTGTTTCCTGTGTGAAATTGTTATCCGCTCACA
ATTCCACACAACATACGAGCCGGAAGCATAAAGTGTAAAGCCTGGGGTGCCTAATGAGTGAGCTAACTCA
CATTAATTGCGTTGCGCTCACTGCCCGCTTTCCAGTCGGGAAACCTGTCGTGCCAGCGGATCCGCATCTC
AATTAGTCAGCAACCATAGTCCCGCCCCTAACTCCGCCCATCCCGCCCCTAACTCCGCCCAGTTCCGCCC
ATTCTCCGCCCCATGGCTGACTAATTTTTTTTATTTATGCAGAGGCCGAGGCCGCCTCGGCCTCTGAGCT
ATTCCAGAAGTAGTGAGGAGGCTTTTTTGGAGGCCTAGGCTTTTGCAAAAAGCTAACTTGTTTATTGCAG
CTTATAATGGTTACAAATAAAGCAATAGCATCACAAATTTCACAAATAAAGCATTTTTTTCACTGCATTC
TAGTTGTGGTTTGTCCAAACTCATCAATGTATCTTATCATGTCTGGATCCGCTGCATTAATGAATCGGCC
AACGCGCGGGGAGAGGCGGTTTGCGTATTGGGCGCTCTTCCGCTTCCTCGCTCACTGACTCGCTGCGCTC
GGTCGTTCGGCTGCGGCGAGCGGTATCAGCTCACTCAAAGGCGGTAATACGGTTATCCACAGAATCAGGG
GATAACGCAGGAAAGAACATGTGAGCAAAAGGCCAGCAAAAGGCCAGGAACCGTAAAAAGGCCGCGTTGC
TGGCGTTTTTCCATAGGCTCCGCCCCCCTGACGAGCATCACAAAAATCGACGCTCAAGTCAGAGGTGGCG
AAACCCGACAGGACTATAAAGATACCAGGCGTTTCCCCCTGGAAGCTCCCTCGTGCGCTCTCCTGTTCCG
ACCCTGCCGCTTACCGCATACCTGTCCGCCTTTCTCCCTTCGGGAAGCGTGGCGCTTTCTCATAGCTCAC
GCTGTAGGTATCTCAGTTCGGTGTAGGTCGTTCGCTCCAAGCTGGGCTGTGTGCACGAACCCCCCGTTCA
GCCCGACCGCTGCGCCTTATCCGGTAACTATCGTCTTGAGTCCAACCCGGTAAGACACGACTTATCGCCA
CTGGCAGCAGCCACTGGTAACAGGATTAGCAGAGCGAGGTATGTAGGCGGTGCTACAGAGTTCTTGAAGT
GGTGGCCTAACTACGGCTACACTAGAAGAACAGTATTTGGTATCTGCGCTCTGCTGAAGCCAGTTACCTT
CGGAAAAAGAGTTGGTAGCTCTTGATCCGGCAAACAAACCACCGCTGGTAGCGGTGGTTTTTTTGTTTGC
AAGCAGCAGATTACGCGCAGAAAAAAAGGATCTCAAGAAGATCCTTTGATCTTTTCTACGGGGTCTGACG
CTCAGTGGAACGAAAACTCACGTTAAGGGATTTTGGTCATGAGATTATCAAAAAGGATCTTCACCTAGAT
CCTTTTAAATTAAAAATGAAGTTTTAAATCAATCTAAAGTATATATGAGTAAACTTGGTCTGACAGTTAC
CAATGCTTAATCAGTGAGGCACCTATCTCAGCGATCTGTCTATTTCGTTCATCCATAGTTGCCTGACTCC
CCGTCGTGTAGATAACTACGATACGGGAGGGCTTACCATCTGGCCCCAGTGCTGCAATGATACCGCGAGA
CCCACGCTCACCGGCTCCAGATTTATCAGCAATAAACCAGCCAGCCGGAAGGGCCGAGCGCAGAAGTGGT
CCTGCAACTTTATCCGCCTCCATCCAGTCTATTAATTGTTGCCGGGAAGCTAGAGTAAGTAGTTCGCCAG
TTAATAGTTTGCGCAACGTTGTTGCCATTGCTACAGGCATCGTGGTGTCACGCTCGTCGTTTGGTATGGC
TTCATTCAGCTCCGGTTCCCAACGATCAAGGCGAGTTACATGATCCCCCATGTTGTGCAAAAAAGCGGTT
AGCTCCTTCGGTCCTCCGATCGTTGTCAGAAGTAAGTTGGCCGCAGTGTTATCACTCATGGTTATGGCAG
CACTGCATAATTCTCTTACTGTCATGCCATCCGTAAGATGCTTTTCTGTGACTGGTGAGTACTCAACCAA
GTCATTCTGAGAATAGTGTATGCGGCGACCGAGTTGCTCTTGCCCGGCGTCAATACGGGATAATACCGCG
CCACATAGCAGAACTTTAAAAGTGCTCATCATTGGAAAACGTTCTTCGGGGCGAAAACTCTCAAGGATCT
TACCGCTGTTGAGATCCAGTTCGATGTAACCCACTCGTGCACCCAACTGATCTTCAGCATCTTTTACTTT
CACCAGCGTTTCTGGGTGAGCAAAAACAGGAAGGCAAAATGCCGCAAAAAAGGGAATAAGGGCGACACGG
AAATGTTGAATACTCATACTCTTCCTTTTTCAATGACCGCTTTGGAAAAACAAAGACTGTATTTCCTGGA
AATTAATGTTTATTCAATAAACTGTGTATTCAGCTATATTCACATAGTGGTGAGGCTGAAATGAGGCGGG
AAGAGGCGGTTGGGGCTTAATTATATCAATTTGGGTGGCCCCACAGCGCCTCCAAGGCGCCAGTCCTGTT
TTGACAAGTTGCCTCTGGAAGCCTCTCTTCTTTTTCTCCAGAGTAAGCGGAGGCCAGGGGCCCCCGGCCT
CTGCTTAATACTAAAAAAAACAGCTGTTGTCATAGTAATGATTGGGTGGAAACATTCCAGGCCTGGGTGG
AGAGGCTTTTTGCTTCCTCTTGCAAAACCACACTGACATTCCAGGCCTGGGTGGAGAGGCTTTTTGCTTC
CTCTTGCAAAACCACACTGCCCTCTGGAGGGCAGTTGCCTAGCAACTAATTAAAAGAGGATGTCGCACGG
CCAGCTGCGGTCAGTTAGTCACTTCCTGCTTAACTGACTTGACATTTTCTATTTTAAGAGTCGGGAGGAA
AATTACTGTGTTGGAGGCCCTCCGCCATCTTCTGAAGCTGAATCGAATTAACTTGTTTATTGCAGCTTAT
AATGGTTACAAATAAAGCAATAGCATCACAAATTTCACAAATAAAGCATTTTTTTCACTGCATTCTAGTT
GTGGTTTGTCCAAACTCATCAATGTATCTTATCATGTCTGGATCTGATATCATCGTCGACATTGATTATT
GACTAGTTATTAATAGTAATCAATTACGGGGTCATTAGTTCATAGCCCATATATGGAGTTCCGCGTTACA
TAACTTACGGTAAATGGCCCGCCTGGCTGACCGCCCAACGACCCCCGCCCATTGACGTCAATAATGACGT
ATGTTCCCATAGTAACGCCAATAGGGACTTTCCATTGACGTCAATGGGTGGAGTATTTACGGTAAACTGC
CCACTTGGCAGTACATCAAGTGTATCATATGCCAAGTACGCCCCCTATTGACGTCAATGACGGTAAATGG
CCCGCCTGGCATTATGCCCAGTACATGACCTTATGGGACTTTCCTACTTGGCAGTACATCTACGTATTAG
TCATCGCTATTACCATGGTCGAGGTGAGCCCCACGTTCTGCTTCACTCTCCCCATCTCCCCCCCCTCCCC
ACCCCCAATTTTGTATTTATTTATTTTTTAATTATTTTGTGCAGCGATGGGGGCGGGGGGG
